Addgene plasmid #102986: pAAV-CMV-FRT-myrSNAP-2A-H2BeGFP-WPRE
Purpose: AAV expressing membrane-targeted SNAP protein and nuclear-targeted eGFP after FLP-mediated recombination
Depositing lab: Marco Tripodi. Depositing organization: MRC Laboratory of Molecular Biology. Publication: Life-Long Genetic and Functional Access to Neural Circuits Using Self-Inactivating Rabies Virus. Ciabatti E, Gonzalez-Rueda A, Mariotti L, Morgese F, Tripodi M. Cell. 2017 Jul 1. pii: S0092-8674(17)30697-9. doi: 10.1016/j.cell.2017.06.014. PubMed 28689641.
Backbone
  Vector backbone: pAAV
  Vector type: AAV ; Adeno Associated Viral Vector
Growth in bacteria
  Bacterial resistance: Ampicillin, 100 μg/mL
  Growth temperature: 30°C
  Growth strain: NEB Stable
  Growth instructions: Stbl2 or NEB Stable can also be used
  Copy number: High Copy
Gene/Insert 1
  Gene/Insert name: membrane-targeted SNAP protein after FLP-mediated recombination
Gene/Insert 2
  Gene/Insert name: Nuclear-targeted eGFP after FLP-mediated recombination
Terms and licenses: Academic/Nonprofit Terms; Industry Terms: Not Available to Industry
How to cite: pAAV-CMV-FRT-myrSNAP-2A-H2BeGFP-WPRE was a gift from Marco Tripodi (Addgene plasmid # 102986 ; http://n2t.net/addgene:102986 ; RRID:Addgene_102986)
