[The description below was written by a language model from this plasmid's Addgene catalogue record and pLannotate feature annotations shown in this document.]
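Description:
pAAV-CMV-FRT-myrSNAP-2A-H2BeGFP-WPRE is an adeno-associated virus transfer plasmid (7,161 nt) built on a pAAV backbone for FLP recombinase-dependent expression of two labels in mammalian cells. In bacteria it is maintained by a high-copy ColE1/pUC-type origin and selected with ampicillin through the β-lactamase gene; an f1 origin is also present. The expression cassette is flanked by AAV2 inverted terminal repeats, which allow the intervening DNA to be packaged into recombinant AAV particles. One ITR is annotated intact, while the other is detected only as short fragments, which may reflect the difficulty of sequencing or annotating these repeats.

Transcription is driven by the CMV immediate-early enhancer and promoter, followed by a chimeric intron region containing a β-globin intron fragment. The coding cassette lies on the opposite strand to the promoter and is bracketed by two minimal FRT sites in opposing orientation, one on the plus strand and one on the minus strand. This layout indicates an inverted, FLP-activated design: without FLP the open reading frame is antisense and silent, and FLP-mediated inversion places it in the sense orientation. According to the name and stated purpose, the cassette encodes a myristoylated, membrane-targeted SNAP-tag, which covalently binds benzylguanine substrates. It is linked by a 2A peptide to human histone H2B fused to eGFP, which gives nuclear fluorescence; the myristoylation signal and 2A sequence are not separately annotated. A WPRE and bGH polyadenylation signal downstream enhance transcript stability and processing. The associated work concerns genetic access to neural circuits with self-inactivating rabies virus, so the construct probably serves as a FLP reporter marking the membranes and nuclei of recombined neurons.
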