Features (pLannotate 1.2.2; 22 found; start..end, strand, type, name):
    585..962     -  CDS            H2B (sequence partly withheld): human histone H2B; HIST1H2BJ
   1044..1589    -  CDS            SNAP-tag®: human O6-alkylguanine-DNA-alkyltransferase variant that forms covalent bonds with benzylguanine derivatives fast-reacting variant, optimized for mammalian expression
   1730..1763    -  protein_bind   FRT (minimal): supports FLP-mediated excision but not integration (Turan and Bode, 2011) FLP recombinase from the Saccharomyces cerevisiae 2μ plasmid
   1831..2419    +  misc_feature   WPRE: woodchuck hepatitis virus posttranscriptional regulatory element
   2460..2667    +  polyA_signal   bGH poly(A) signal: bovine growth hormone polyadenylation signal
   2690..2830    +  repeat_region  AAV2 ITR: inverted terminal repeat of adeno-associated virus serotype 2 inverted
   2835..2886    -  misc_feature   bom (fragment): basis of mobility region from pBR322
   2905..3360    +  rep_origin     f1 ori (sequence partly withheld): f1 bacteriophage origin of replication; arrow indicates direction of (+) strand synthesis
   3361..3410    -  misc_feature   bom (fragment): basis of mobility region from pBR322
   3512..3547    -  CDS            rop (fragment): Rop protein, which maintains plasmids at low copy number; rop
   3642..3746    +  promoter       AmpR promoter: bla
   3747..4607    +  CDS            AmpR: β-lactamase; bla; confers resistance to ampicillin, carbenicillin, and related antibiotics
   4778..5366    +  rep_origin     ori: high-copy-number ColE1/pMB1/pBR322/pUC origin of replication
   5439..5466    +  repeat_region  AAV2 ITR (fragment): inverted terminal repeat of adeno-associated virus serotype 2 inverted
   5495..5522    +  repeat_region  AAV2 ITR (fragment): inverted terminal repeat of adeno-associated virus serotype 2 inverted
   5633..5936    +  enhancer       CMV enhancer: human cytomegalovirus immediate early enhancer
   5937..6140    +  promoter       CMV promoter: human cytomegalovirus (CMV) immediate early promoter
   6289..6316    +  intron         CMV intron (fragment): modified intron A from human cytomegalovirus (CMV)
   6321..6667    +  intron         β-globin intron (fragment): internally truncated intron from human β-globin
   6671..6718    +  CDS            HBB (fragment): HBB_COLGU - Experimental evidence at transcript level: Swiss-Prot protein existence level 2. Involved in oxygen transport from the lung to the various peripheral tissues. From Colobus guereza (Mantled guereza) (Eastern black-and-white colobus monkey).
   6767..6800    +  protein_bind   FRT (minimal): supports FLP-mediated excision but not integration (Turan and Bode, 2011) FLP recombinase from the Saccharomyces cerevisiae 2μ plasmid
   6948..500     -  CDS            GFP (S65T) (across the origin): GFP (S65T) is a basic (constitutively fluorescent) green fluorescent protein published in 1995, derived from Aequorea victoria.
>Addgene plasmid #102986 | pAAV-CMV-FRT-myrSNAP-2A-H2BeGFP-WPRE | addgene full sequence | sequence record 200006 | Addgene NGS Result
ATCTTGAAGTTGGCCTTGATGCCGTTCTTCTGCTTGTCGGCCATGATATAGACGTTGTGGCTGTTGTAGT
TGTACTCCAGCTTGTGCCCCAGGATGTTGCCGTCCTCCTTGAAGTCGATGCCCTTCAGCTCGATGCGGTT
CACCAGGGTGTCGCCCTCGAACTTCACCTCGGCGCGGGTCTTGTAGTTGCCGTCGTCCTTGAAGAAGATG
GTGCGCTCCTGGACGTAGCCTTCGGGCATGGCGGACTTGAAGAAGTCGTGCTGCTTCATGTGGTCGGGGT
AGCGGCTGAAGCACTGCACGCCGTAGGTCAGGGTGGTCACGAGGGTGGGCCAGGGCACGGGCAGCTTGCC
GGTGGTGCAGATGAACTTCAGGGTCAGCTTGCCGTAGGTGGCATCGCCCTCGCCCTCGCCGGACACGCTG
AACTTGTGGCCGTTTACGTCGCCGTCCAGCTCGACCAGGATGGGCACCACCCCGGTGAACAGCTCCTCGC
CCTTGCTCATGGTGGCCCGCGGTAGCGCTAGCCCACCTCCGCCGCTGCCCCCACCTCCAGATCCACCCCC
GCCGGAGCCTCCACCCCCAGATCC
[291 nt withheld, positions 585-875]
CTTCTTGCCGCCTTTCTTCTGCGCCTTAGTCACCGCCTTCTTGGAGCCCTTTTTCGGGGCGGGAGCAGAC
TTCGCTGGCTCTGGCATGGTGATATTCAGATCTCCTGGGCCAGGATTCTCCTCGACGTCACCGCATGTTA
GCAGACTTCCTCTGCCCTCTCCACTGCCACCCAGCCCAGGCTTGCCCAGTCTGTGGCCCTCGTGGGCCAG
CAGCCACTCTTTCACGGCGAGCCCGCCCTCGTAGCCCCCCACGTCCAGGTCGCCCTGCACCACCCGGTGG
CAGGGGATCAGAATGGGCACGGGATTTCCGCTCAGGGCGGTTTTCACGGCGGCGGTGGCGGCGGGATTGC
CGGCCAGGGCGGCCAGGTGGCTGTAGCTGATGACCTCTCCGAACTTCACCACTTTCAGCAGTTTCCACAG
CACCTGGCGGGTAAAGCTCTCCTGCTGGAACACTGGGTGGTGCAGGGCTGGCACAGGGAACTCCTCGATG
GCCTCAGGCTGGTGAAAGTAGGCGTTGAGCCAGGCGGTGGCCTGCATCAGTGGCTCTGGTCCGCCCAGCA
CGGCGGCTGGGGCAGGCACTTCCACGGCGTCGGCGGCAGATGTTCCTTTGCCCAGGAAGATGATACGGTG
CAGGCCCTGTTCGCACCCAGACAGTTCCAGCTTGCCCAGAGGGCTATCCAGGGTGGTGCGCTTCATTTCG
CAGTCTTTGTCCATGGAGGCGACCGGTGCCTCGTCGTCGTTCAGGTTGTCCTTGCGCTTGCTCTTGATGC
AGCCCATGGCGGCCTCGTCGTCGTTCAGGTTGTCCTTGCGCTTGCTCTTGATGCAGCCCATGGTGGGAAT
TGCGGCCGGCCTTGGAAGTTCCTATACTTTCTAGAGAATAGGAACTTCCCGAATCGCAGAAGTTCCTATA
CTATTTGAAGAATAGGAACTTCCGAAGATCATCAAGCTTATCGATAATCAACCTCTGGATTACAAAATTT
GTGAAAGATTGACTGGTATTCTTAACTATGTTGCTCCTTTTACGCTATGTGGATACGCTGCTTTAATGCC
TTTGTATCATGCTATTGCTTCCCGTATGGCTTTCATTTTCTCCTCCTTGTATAAATCCTGGTTGCTGTCT
CTTTATGAGGAGTTGTGGCCCGTTGTCAGGCAACGTGGCGTGGTGTGCACTGTGTTTGCTGACGCAACCC
CCACTGGTTGGGGCATTGCCACCACCTGTCAGCTCCTTTCCGGGACTTTCGCTTTCCCCCTCCCTATTGC
CACGGCGGAACTCATCGCCGCCTGCCTTGCCCGCTGCTGGACAGGGGCTCGGCTGTTGGGCACTGACAAT
TCCGTGGTGTTGTCGGGGAAATCATCGTCCTTTCCTTGGCTGCTCGCCTATGTTGCCACCTGGATTCTGC
GCGGGACGTCCTTCTGCTACGTCCCTTCGGCCCTCAATCCAGCGGACCTTCCTTCCCGCGGCCTGCTGCC
GGCTCTGCGGCCTCTTCCGCGTCTTCGCCTTCGCCCTCAGACGAGTCGGATCTCCCTTTGGGCCGCCTCC
CCGCATCGATACCGAGCGCTGCTCGAGAGATCGATCTGCCTCGACTGTGCCTTCTAGTTGCCAGCCATCT
GTTGTTTGCCCCTCCCCCGTGCCTTCCTTGACCCTGGAAGGTGCCACTCCCACTGTCCTTTCCTAATAAA
ATGAGGAAATTGCATCGCATTGTCTGAGTAGGTGTCATTCTATTCTGGGGGGTGGGGTGGGGCAGGACAG
CAAGGGGGAGGATTGGGAAGACAATAGCAGGCATGCTGGGGACACGTGCGGACCGAGCGGCCGCAGGAAC
CCCTAGTGATGGAGTTGGCCACTCCCTCTCTGCGCGCTCGCTCGCTCACTGAGGCCGGGCGACCAAAGGT
CGCCCGACGCCCGGGCTTTGCCCGGGCGGCCTCAGTGAGCGAGCGAGCGCGCAGCTGCCTGCAGGGGCGC
CTGATGCGGTATTTTCTCCTTACGCATCTGTGCGGTATTTCACACCGCATA
[95 nt withheld, positions 2887-2981]
T
[46 nt withheld, positions 2983-3028]
C
[141 nt withheld, positions 3030-3170]
CCTTTGACGTTGGAGTCCACGTTCTTT
[37 nt withheld, positions 3198-3234]
ACTCTATCTCGGGCTATTCTTTTGATTTATAAGGGATTTTGCCGATTTCGGTCTATTGGTTAAAAAATGA
GCTGATTTAACAAAAATTTAACGCGAATTTTAACAAAATATTAACGTTTACAATTTTATGGTGCACTCTC
AGTACAATCTGCTCTGATGCCGCATAGTTAAGCCAGCCCCGACACCCGCCAACACCCGCTGACGCGCCCT
GACGGGCTTGTCTGCTCCCGGCATCCGCTTACAGACAAGCTGTGACCGTCTCCGGGAGCTGCATGTGTCA
GAGGTTTTCACCGTCATCACCGAAACGCGCGAGACGAAAGGGCCTCGTGATACGCCTATTTTTATAGGTT
AATGTCATGATAATAATGGTTTCTTAGACGTCAGGTGGCACTTTTCGGGGAAATGTGCGCGGAACCCCTA
TTTGTTTATTTTTCTAAATACATTCAAATATGTATCCGCTCATGAGACAATAACCCTGATAAATGCTTCA
ATAATATTGAAAAAGGAAGAGTATGAGTATTCAACATTTCCGTGTCGCCCTTATTCCCTTTTTTGCGGCA
TTTTGCCTTCCTGTTTTTGCTCACCCAGAAACGCTGGTGAAAGTAAAAGATGCTGAAGATCAGTTGGGTG
CACGAGTGGGTTACATCGAACTGGATCTCAACAGCGGTAAGATCCTTGAGAGTTTTCGCCCCGAAGAACG
TTTTCCAATGATGAGCACTTTTAAAGTTCTGCTATGTGGCGCGGTATTATCCCGTATTGACGCCGGGCAA
GAGCAACTCGGTCGCCGCATACACTATTCTCAGAATGACTTGGTTGAGTACTCACCAGTCACAGAAAAGC
ATCTTACGGATGGCATGACAGTAAGAGAATTATGCAGTGCTGCCATAACCATGAGTGATAACACTGCGGC
CAACTTACTTCTGACAACGATCGGAGGACCGAAGGAGCTAACCGCTTTTTTGCACAACATGGGGGATCAT
GTAACTCGCCTTGATCGTTGGGAACCGGAGCTGAATGAAGCCATACCAAACGACGAGCGTGACACCACGA
TGCCTGTAGCAATGGCAACAACGTTGCGCAAACTATTAACTGGCGAACTACTTACTCTAGCTTCCCGGCA
ACAATTAATAGACTGGATGGAGGCGGATAAAGTTGCAGGACCACTTCTGCGCTCGGCCCTTCCGGCTGGC
TGGTTTATTGCTGATAAATCTGGAGCCGGTGAGCGTGGGTCTCGCGGTATCATTGCAGCACTGGGGCCAG
ATGGTAAGCCCTCCCGTATCGTAGTTATCTACACGACGGGGAGTCAGGCAACTATGGATGAACGAAATAG
ACAGATCGCTGAGATAGGTGCCTCACTGATTAAGCATTGGTAACTGTCAGACCAAGTTTACTCATATATA
CTTTAGATTGATTTAAAACTTCATTTTTAATTTAAAAGGATCTAGGTGAAGATCCTTTTTGATAATCTCA
TGACCAAAATCCCTTAACGTGAGTTTTCGTTCCACTGAGCGTCAGACCCCGTAGAAAAGATCAAAGGATC
TTCTTGAGATCCTTTTTTTCTGCGCGTAATCTGCTGCTTGCAAACAAAAAAACCACCGCTACCAGCGGTG
GTTTGTTTGCCGGATCAAGAGCTACCAACTCTTTTTCCGAAGGTAACTGGCTTCAGCAGAGCGCAGATAC
CAAATACTGTTCTTCTAGTGTAGCCGTAGTTAGGCCACCACTTCAAGAACTCTGTAGCACCGCCTACATA
CCTCGCTCTGCTAATCCTGTTACCAGTGGCTGCTGCCAGTGGCGATAAGTCGTGTCTTACCGGGTTGGAC
TCAAGACGATAGTTACCGGATAAGGCGCAGCGGTCGGGCTGAACGGGGGGTTCGTGCACACAGCCCAGCT
TGGAGCGAACGACCTACACCGAACTGAGATACCTACAGCGTGAGCTATGAGAAAGCGCCACGCTTCCCGA
AGGGAGAAAGGCGGACAGGTATCCGGTAAGCGGCAGGGTCGGAACAGGAGAGCGCACGAGGGAGCTTCCA
GGGGGAAACGCCTGGTATCTTTATAGTCCTGTCGGGTTTCGCCACCTCTGACTTGAGCGTCGATTTTTGT
GATGCTCGTCAGGGGGGCGGAGCCTATGGAAAAACGCCAGCAACGCGGCCTTTTTACGGTTCCTGGCCTT
TTGCTGGCCTTTTGCTCACATGTCCTGCAGGCAGCTGCGCGCTCGCTCGCTCACTGAGGCCGCCCGGGCG
TCGGGCGACCTTTGGTCGCCCGGCCTCAGTGAGCGAGCGAGCGCGCAGAGAGGGAGTGGCCAACTCCATC
ACTAGGGGTTCCTGCGGCCGCACGCGTCTAGTTATTAATAGTAATCAATTACGGGGTCATTAGTTCATAG
CCCATATATGGAGTTCCGCGTTACATAACTTACGGTAAATGGCCCGCCTGGCTGACCGCCCAACGACCCC
CGCCCATTGACGTCAATAATGACGTATGTTCCCATAGTAACGCCAATAGGGACTTTCCATTGACGTCAAT
GGGTGGAGTATTTACGGTAAACTGCCCACTTGGCAGTACATCAAGTGTATCATATGCCAAGTACGCCCCC
TATTGACGTCAATGACGGTAAATGGCCCGCCTGGCATTATGCCCAGTACATGACCTTATGGGACTTTCCT
ACTTGGCAGTACATCTACGTATTAGTCATCGCTATTACCATGGTGATGCGGTTTTGGCAGTACATCAATG
GGCGTGGATAGCGGTTTGACTCACGGGGATTTCCAAGTCTCCACCCCATTGACGTCAATGGGAGTTTGTT
TTGGCACCAAAATCAACGGGACTTTCCAAAATGTCGTAACAACTCCGCCCCATTGACGCAAATGGGCGGT
AGGCGTGTACGGTGGGAGGTCTATATAAGCAGAGCTCGTTTAGTGAACCGTCAGATCGCCTGGAGACGCC
ATCCACGCTGTTTTGACCTCCATAGAAGACACCGGGACCGATCCAGCCTCCGCGGATTCGAATCCCGGCC
GGGAACGGTGCATTGGAACGCGGATTCCCCGTGCCAAGAGTGACGTAAGTACCGCCTATAGAGTCTATAG
GCCCACAAAAAATGCTTTCTTCTTTTAATATACTTTTTTGTTTATCTTATTTCTAATACTTTCCCTAATC
TCTTTCTTTCAGGGCAATAATGATACAATGTATCATGCCTCTTTGCACCATTCTAAAGAATAACAGTGAT
AATTTCTGGGTTAAGGCAATAGCAATATTTCTGCATATAAATATTTCTGCATATAAATTGTAACTGATGT
AAGAGGTTTCATATTGCTAATAGCAGCTACAATCCAGCTACCATTCTGCTTTTATTTTATGGTTGGGATA
AGGCTGGATTATTCTGAGTCCAAGCTAGGCCCTTTTGCTAATCATGTTCATACCTCTTATCTTCCTCCCA
CAGCTCCTGGGCAACGTGCTGGTCTGTGTGCTGGCCCATCACTTTGGCAAAGAATTGGGATTCGAACATC
GATTGAATTCGGTACCCTTCAGGTCGACGTCGGAAGTTCCTATTCTCTAGAAAGTATAGGAACTTCCCGA
ATCGCAGAAGTTCCTATTCTTCAAATAGTATAGGAACTTCTTGGCGCGCCGCTAGCTTCCTCGAGGCAAG
CTTTCACTATTACTTACTATCACCTATTATCACGGCCGCCCGGATCCGATGAGCTTGATGATCTGAGTCC
GGACTTGTACAGCTCGTCCATGCCGTGAGTGATCCCGGCGGCGGTCACGAACTCCAGCAGGACCATGTGA
TCGCGCTTCTCGTTGGGGTCTTTGCTCAGGGCGGACTGGGTGCTCAGGTAGTGGTTGTCGGGCAGCAGCA
CGGGGCCGTCGCCGATGGGGGTGTTCTGCTGGTAGTGGTCGGCGAGCTGCACGCTGCCGTCCTCGATGTT
GTGGCGG
